Addgene plasmid #220643: AiP1357 - pAAV-AiE2128m-minBG-SYFP2-WPRE-BGHpA
Purpose: AiE2128m is an enhancer sequence, designed to drive AAV-mediated transgene expression in specific populations of brain cells
Depositing lab: Allen Institute for Brain Science & Bosiljka Tasic. Depositing organization: Allen Institute. Publication: A suite of enhancer AAVs and transgenic mouse lines for genetic access to cortical cell types. Ben-Simon Y, Hooper M, Narayan S, Daigle TL, Dwivedi D, Way SW, Oster A, Stafford DA, Mich JK, Taormina MJ, Martinez RA, Opitz-Araya X, Roth JR, Alexander JR, Allen S, Amster A, Arbuckle J, Ayala A, Baker PM, Bakken TE, Barcelli T, Barta S, Bendrick J, Bertagnolli D, Bielstein C, Bishwakarma P, Bowlus J, Boyer G, Brouner K, Casian B, Casper T, Chakka AB, Chakrabarty R, Chance RK, Chavan S, Clark M, Colbert K, Collman F, Daniel S, Departee M, DiValentin P, Donadio N, Dotson N, Egdorf T, Fliss T, Gabitto M, Garcia J, Gary A, Gasperini M, Gloe J, Goldy J, Gore BB, Graybuck L, Greisman N, Haeseleer F, Halterman C, Haradon Z, Hastings SD, Helback O, Ho W, Hockemeyer D, Huang C, Huff S, Hunker A, Johansen N, Jones D, Juneau Z, Kalmbach B, Kannan M, Khem S, Kussick E, Kutsal R, Larsen R, Lee C, Lee AY, Leibly M, Lenz GH, Li S, Liang E, Lusk N, Madigan Z, Malloy J, Malone J, McCue R, Melchor J, Mollenkopf T, Moosman S, Morin E, Newman D, Ng L, Ngo K, Omstead V, Otto S, Oyama A, Pena N, Pham T, Phillips E, Pom CA, Potekhina L, Ransford S, Ray PL, Rette D, Reynoldson C, Rimorin C, Rocha D, Ruiz A, Sanchez REA, Sawyer L, Sedeno-Cortes A, Sevigny JP, Shapovalova N, Shepard N, Shulga L, Sigler AR, Siverts L, Soliman S, Somasundaram S, Staats B, Stewart K, Szelenyi E, Tieu M, Trader C, Tran A, van Velthoven CTJ, Walker M, Wang Y, Weed N, Wirthlin M, Wood T, Wynalda B, Yao Z, Zhou T, Ariza J, Dee N, Reding M, Ronellenfitch K, Mufti S, Sunkin SM, Smith KA, Esposito L, Waters J, Thyagarajan B, Yao S, Lein ES, Zeng H, Levi BP, Ngai J, Ting JT, Tasic B. Cell. 2025 May 16:S0092-8674(25)00513-6. doi: 10.1016/j.cell.2025.05.002. PubMed 40403729.
Backbone
  Vector backbone: pAAV2
  Vector type: AAV
Growth in bacteria
  Bacterial resistance: Ampicillin, 100 μg/mL
  Growth temperature: 37°C
  Growth strain: NEB Stable
  Copy number: High Copy
Gene/Insert
  Gene/Insert name: SYFP2
  Species: Synthetic
  Promoter: minBG
  Cloning method: Gibson Cloning
Terms and licenses: Academic/Nonprofit Terms; Industry Terms: Not Available to Industry
Depositor comments: 5' Cloning Site: MluI (not destroyed), 3' Cloning Site: SgrAI (not destroyed). Please visit https://doi.org/10.1101/2024.06.10.597244 for bioRxiv preprint.
How to cite: AiP1357 - pAAV-AiE2128m-minBG-SYFP2-WPRE-BGHpA was a gift from Allen Institute for Brain Science & Bosiljka Tasic (Addgene plasmid # 220643 ; http://n2t.net/addgene:220643 ; RRID:Addgene_220643)
