[The description below was written by a language model from this plasmid's Addgene catalogue record and pLannotate feature annotations shown in this document.]
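Description:
AiP1357 - pAAV-AiE2128m-minBG-SYFP2-WPRE-BGHpA is an adeno-associated virus transfer plasmid built on a pAAV2 backbone, part of a collection of enhancer-driven AAV vectors designed for genetic access to defined brain cell populations. It is propagated in bacteria as a high-copy plasmid through a ColE1/pUC-type origin and selected with ampicillin via the β-lactamase gene and its own promoter. The backbone also carries an f1 phage origin and short remnants of the pBR322 bom and rop regions. The 4,784 nt sequence record shows a full AAV2 inverted terminal repeat downstream of the cassette. The upstream ITR is annotated only as two short fragments, which may reflect the difficulty of sequencing and annotating these repeats or a partial ITR. The record lists a recombination-deficient growth strain, consistent with the usual need to keep ITRs stable.

Between the ITRs, the enhancer AiE2128m sits upstream of the minimal beta-globin promoter (minBG). Neither element is annotated in the feature table, but they presumably occupy the unannotated stretch preceding the reporter. A minimal promoter has little activity by itself, so transcription depends on the enhancer, which is meant to restrict expression to particular brain cell types; the record does not specify which populations. The payload is SYFP2, a rapidly maturing monomeric yellow fluorescent protein, followed by a WPRE (detected as two fragments, suggesting a shortened or variant form) to boost transcript stability and expression, and the bovine growth hormone polyadenylation signal. MluI and SgrAI sites are listed as retained cloning sites. Packaged into AAV, the construct serves as a fluorescent reporter for labelling cells and assessing the enhancer's specificity.
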