Features (pLannotate 1.2.2; 14 found; start..end, strand, type, name):
     12..39      +  repeat_region  AAV2 ITR (fragment): inverted terminal repeat of adeno-associated virus serotype 2 inverted
     68..95      +  repeat_region  AAV2 ITR (fragment): inverted terminal repeat of adeno-associated virus serotype 2 inverted
    802..1518    +  CDS            SYFP2: SYFP2 is a basic (constitutively fluorescent) yellow fluorescent protein published in 2006, derived from Aequorea victoria. It is reported to be a very rapidly-maturing monomer with moderate acid sensitivity.
   1558..1715    +  misc_feature   WPRE (fragment): woodchuck hepatitis virus posttranscriptional regulatory element
   1721..1801    +  misc_feature   WPRE (fragment): woodchuck hepatitis virus posttranscriptional regulatory element
   1818..1929    +  polyA_signal   bGH poly(A) signal: bovine growth hormone polyadenylation signal
   2047..2187    +  repeat_region  AAV2 ITR: inverted terminal repeat of adeno-associated virus serotype 2 inverted
   2192..2243    -  misc_feature   bom (fragment): basis of mobility region from pBR322
   2262..2717    +  rep_origin     f1 ori (sequence partly withheld): f1 bacteriophage origin of replication; arrow indicates direction of (+) strand synthesis
   2718..2767    -  misc_feature   bom (fragment): basis of mobility region from pBR322
   2869..2904    -  CDS            rop (fragment): Rop protein, which maintains plasmids at low copy number; rop
   2999..3103    +  promoter       AmpR promoter: bla
   3104..3964    +  CDS            AmpR: β-lactamase; bla; confers resistance to ampicillin, carbenicillin, and related antibiotics
   4135..4723    +  rep_origin     ori: high-copy-number ColE1/pMB1/pBR322/pUC origin of replication
>Addgene plasmid #220643 | AiP1357 - pAAV-AiE2128m-minBG-SYFP2-WPRE-BGHpA | addgene full sequence | sequence record 461986 | Addgene NGS Result
CCTGCAGGCAGCTGCGCGCTCGCTCGCTCACTGAGGCCGCCCGGGCGTCGGGCGACCTTTGGTCGCCCGG
CCTCAGTGAGCGAGCGAGCGCGCAGAGAGGGAGTGGCCAACTCCATCACTAGGGGTTCCTGCGGCCGCAC
GCGTTGAGAGGCCAAGAAAAGAGTGGGGAGCAGCAAAGAGGATCCCCACCAGACCATACTCTGGAAGCTG
CCCTGGGCCAGCCAAGGCCAGCTGGGCCCGGGGTCAGTTGCTGTGGGTCTGAGTGTTCAGCCTGTCCAGC
TCAGTGCACCTCGGTGCTGGGGAGGAAGAGGAAATGATGGTTAGGGTAGGAGGGGTGGCAGGGAGAGAGG
GTGGGAAGAGTTGTCGCCTGTAGTCCTCCCGTGTCCAGCCCCCACAAGCCCGGGATGGGTGTGGCCTGGA
AGTCTCTGGAAGGGGGGGCATTAGAGGTGGGAGGCAGGTTGTGACAAGGACAGATCTGGGGATGGTTGGG
CTCTCTCTCCCATCCCTTCGGTCCCTTCCATCTGCATTGCTGGAGCACGGGAGACAGGAAAGGGAGGAAG
CCAGTGGCTTCCGCCTATTGAGAAGGTTTGGAGGCAGGACATTGTTCTGGGGTCTCCCCTCCTCCCAGCA
CACACACGCTGGGAGGAGGGGAGACACACACACACACACACACACAAATACAAAATGAGGCTCACGTGAC
TCGAGCTCGGGCTGGGCATAAAAGTCAGGGCAGAGCCATCTATTGCTTACATTTGCTTCTGGGATCCAGA
TCTTTCGAAGCTAGCGCTACCGGTCGCCACCATGGTGAGCAAGGGCGAGGAGCTGTTCACCGGGGTGGTG
CCCATCCTGGTCGAGCTGGACGGCGACGTAAACGGCCACAAGTTCAGCGTGTCCGGCGAGGGCGAGGGCG
ATGCCACCTACGGCAAGCTGACCCTGAAGCTGATCTGCACCACCGGCAAGCTGCCCGTGCCCTGGCCCAC
CCTCGTGACCACCCTGGGCTACGGCGTGCAGTGCTTCGCCCGCTACCCCGACCACATGAAGCAGCACGAC
TTCTTCAAGTCCGCCATGCCCGAAGGCTACGTCCAGGAGCGCACCATCTTCTTCAAGGACGACGGCAACT
ACAAGACCCGCGCCGAGGTGAAGTTCGAGGGCGACACCCTGGTGAACCGCATCGAGCTGAAGGGCATCGA
CTTCAAGGAGGACGGCAACATCCTGGGGCACAAGCTGGAGTACAACTACAACAGCCACAACGTCTATATC
ACCGCCGACAAGCAGAAGAACGGCATCAAGGCCAACTTCAAGATCCGCCACAACATCGAGGACGGCGGCG
TGCAGCTCGCCGACCACTACCAGCAGAACACCCCCATCGGCGACGGCCCCGTGCTGCTGCCCGACAACCA
CTACCTGAGCTACCAGTCCAAGCTGAGCAAAGACCCCAACGAGAAGCGCGATCACATGGTCCTGCTGGAG
TTCGTGACCGCCGCCGGGATCACTCTCGGCATGGACGAGCTGTACAAGTAAGTCGACGGCGCGCCGCGGC
CGCGAATTCGATATCATAATCAACCTCTGGATTACAAAATTTGTGAAAGATTGACTGGTATTCTTAACTA
TGTTGCTCCTTTTACGCTATGTGGATACGCTGCTTTAATGCCTTTGTATCATGCTATTGCTTCCCGTATG
GCTTTCATTTTCTCCTCCTTGTATAAATCCTGGTTAGTTCTTGCCACGGCGGAACTCATCGCCGCCTGCC
TTGCCCGCTGCTGGACAGGGGCTCGGCTGTTGGGCACTGACAATTCCGTGGCTCGAGAGATCTTCGACTG
TGCCTTCTAGTTGCCAGCCATCTGTTGTTTGCCCCTCCCCCGTGCCTTCCTTGACCCTGGAAGGTGCCAC
TCCCACTGTCCTTTCCTAATAAAATGAGGAAATTGCATCGCATTGTCTGAGTAGGTGTCATTCTATTCTG
GGGGGTGGGGTGGGGCAGGACAGCAAGGGGGAGGATTGGGAAGACAATAGCAGGCATGAGATCTCACGTG
CGGACCGAGCGGCCGCAGGAACCCCTAGTGATGGAGTTGGCCACTCCCTCTCTGCGCGCTCGCTCGCTCA
CTGAGGCCGGGCGACCAAAGGTCGCCCGACGCCCGGGCTTTGCCCGGGCGGCCTCAGTGAGCGAGCGAGC
GCGCAGCTGCCTGCAGGGGCGCCTGATGCGGTATTTTCTCCTTACGCATCTGTGCGGTATTTCACACCGC
ATA
[95 nt withheld, positions 2244-2338]
T
[46 nt withheld, positions 2340-2385]
C
[141 nt withheld, positions 2387-2527]
CCTTTGACGTTGGAGTCCACGTTCTTT
[37 nt withheld, positions 2555-2591]
ACTCTATCTCGGGCTATTCTTTTGATTTATAAGGGATTTTGCCGATTTCGGTCTATTGGTTAAAAAATGA
GCTGATTTAACAAAAATTTAACGCGAATTTTAACAAAATATTAACGTTTACAATTTTATGGTGCACTCTC
AGTACAATCTGCTCTGATGCCGCATAGTTAAGCCAGCCCCGACACCCGCCAACACCCGCTGACGCGCCCT
GACGGGCTTGTCTGCTCCCGGCATCCGCTTACAGACAAGCTGTGACCGTCTCCGGGAGCTGCATGTGTCA
GAGGTTTTCACCGTCATCACCGAAACGCGCGAGACGAAAGGGCCTCGTGATACGCCTATTTTTATAGGTT
AATGTCATGATAATAATGGTTTCTTAGACGTCAGGTGGCACTTTTCGGGGAAATGTGCGCGGAACCCCTA
TTTGTTTATTTTTCTAAATACATTCAAATATGTATCCGCTCATGAGACAATAACCCTGATAAATGCTTCA
ATAATATTGAAAAAGGAAGAGTATGAGTATTCAACATTTCCGTGTCGCCCTTATTCCCTTTTTTGCGGCA
TTTTGCCTTCCTGTTTTTGCTCACCCAGAAACGCTGGTGAAAGTAAAAGATGCTGAAGATCAGTTGGGTG
CACGAGTGGGTTACATCGAACTGGATCTCAACAGCGGTAAGATCCTTGAGAGTTTTCGCCCCGAAGAACG
TTTTCCAATGATGAGCACTTTTAAAGTTCTGCTATGTGGCGCGGTATTATCCCGTATTGACGCCGGGCAA
GAGCAACTCGGTCGCCGCATACACTATTCTCAGAATGACTTGGTTGAGTACTCACCAGTCACAGAAAAGC
ATCTTACGGATGGCATGACAGTAAGAGAATTATGCAGTGCTGCCATAACCATGAGTGATAACACTGCGGC
CAACTTACTTCTGACAACGATCGGAGGACCGAAGGAGCTAACCGCTTTTTTGCACAACATGGGGGATCAT
GTAACTCGCCTTGATCGTTGGGAACCGGAGCTGAATGAAGCCATACCAAACGACGAGCGTGACACCACGA
TGCCTGTAGCAATGGCAACAACGTTGCGCAAACTATTAACTGGCGAACTACTTACTCTAGCTTCCCGGCA
ACAATTAATAGACTGGATGGAGGCGGATAAAGTTGCAGGACCACTTCTGCGCTCGGCCCTTCCGGCTGGC
TGGTTTATTGCTGATAAATCTGGAGCCGGTGAGCGTGGGTCTCGCGGTATCATTGCAGCACTGGGGCCAG
ATGGTAAGCCCTCCCGTATCGTAGTTATCTACACGACGGGGAGTCAGGCAACTATGGATGAACGAAATAG
ACAGATCGCTGAGATAGGTGCCTCACTGATTAAGCATTGGTAACTGTCAGACCAAGTTTACTCATATATA
CTTTAGATTGATTTAAAACTTCATTTTTAATTTAAAAGGATCTAGGTGAAGATCCTTTTTGATAATCTCA
TGACCAAAATCCCTTAACGTGAGTTTTCGTTCCACTGAGCGTCAGACCCCGTAGAAAAGATCAAAGGATC
TTCTTGAGATCCTTTTTTTCTGCGCGTAATCTGCTGCTTGCAAACAAAAAAACCACCGCTACCAGCGGTG
GTTTGTTTGCCGGATCAAGAGCTACCAACTCTTTTTCCGAAGGTAACTGGCTTCAGCAGAGCGCAGATAC
CAAATACTGTTCTTCTAGTGTAGCCGTAGTTAGGCCACCACTTCAAGAACTCTGTAGCACCGCCTACATA
CCTCGCTCTGCTAATCCTGTTACCAGTGGCTGCTGCCAGTGGCGATAAGTCGTGTCTTACCGGGTTGGAC
TCAAGACGATAGTTACCGGATAAGGCGCAGCGGTCGGGCTGAACGGGGGGTTCGTGCACACAGCCCAGCT
TGGAGCGAACGACCTACACCGAACTGAGATACCTACAGCGTGAGCTATGAGAAAGCGCCACGCTTCCCGA
AGGGAGAAAGGCGGACAGGTATCCGGTAAGCGGCAGGGTCGGAACAGGAGAGCGCACGAGGGAGCTTCCA
GGGGGAAACGCCTGGTATCTTTATAGTCCTGTCGGGTTTCGCCACCTCTGACTTGAGCGTCGATTTTTGT
GATGCTCGTCAGGGGGGCGGAGCCTATGGAAAAACGCCAGCAACGCGGCCTTTTTACGGTTCCTGGCCTT
TTGCTGGCCTTTTGCTCACATGT
